>Addgene plasmid #200285 | Pum NaV1.4-N830T | addgene full sequence | sequence record 396327 | Addgene NGS Result
GACGGATCGGGAGATCTCCCGATCCCCTATGGTGCACTCTCAGTACAATCTGCTCTGATGCCGCATAGTT
AAGCCAGTATCTGCTCCCTGCTTGTGTGTTGGAGGTCGCTGAGTAGTGCGCGAGCAAAATTTAAGCTACA
ACAAGGCAAGGCTTGACCGACAATTGCATGAAGAATCTGCTTAGGGTTAGGCGTTTTGCGCTGCTTCGCG
ATGTACGGGCCAGATATACGCGTTGACATTGATTATTGACTAGTTATTAATAGTAATCAATTACGGGGTC
ATTAGTTCATAGCCCATATATGGAGTTCCGCGTTACATAACTTACGGTAAATGGCCCGCCTGGCTGACCG
CCCAACGACCCCCGCCCATTGACGTCAATAATGACGTATGTTCCCATAGTAACGCCAATAGGGACTTTCC
ATTGACGTCAATGGGTGGAGTATTTACGGTAAACTGCCCACTTGGCAGTACATCAAGTGTATCATATGCC
AAGTACGCCCCCTATTGACGTCAATGACGGTAAATGGCCCGCCTGGCATTATGCCCAGTACATGACCTTA
TGGGACTTTCCTACTTGGCAGTACATCTACGTATTAGTCATCGCTATTACCATGGTGATGCGGTTTTGGC
AGTACATCAATGGGCGTGGATAGCGGTTTGACTCACGGGGATTTCCAAGTCTCCACCCCATTGACGTCAA
TGGGAGTTTGTTTTGGCACCAAAATCAACGGGACTTTCCAAAATGTCGTAACAACTCCGCCCCATTGACG
CAAATGGGCGGTAGGCGTGTACGGTGGGAGGTCTATATAAGCAGAGCTCTCTGGCTAACTAGAGAACCCA
CTGCTTACTGGCTTATCGAAATTAATACGACTCACTATAGGGAGACCCAAGCTGGCTAGCGTTTAAACTT
AAGATGGCTGGGCTGCCTCATATCCCCGGACCCGAGAACCTGAGACACTTCACACCCGCTTCACTGGCTG
CTATCGAACAGAGAATGGCCGAGGCCGAGGCCCTGCGGATCAAGAGACAGCAGGTGGAGATCCCAGAGGA
GGAGGAGGTGAAGCCCAGCTCCGATCTGGAGGCCGGCAAGAACCTGCCTCTGATCTACGGCGACCCACCT
CTGGAGCTGATCGGAACCCCTCTGGAGGATCTGGACCCATTCTATAAGGACAAGAAGACCTTCATCGTGC
TGAACAAGGGCAAGAGCATCTTTAGGTTCTCCGCCACCCCAGCCCTGTACATGCTGGGACCTTTCCACCC
AATCCGGAGAGGCGCCATCAAGGTGCTGGTGCACTCCCTGTTTTCTATGTTCATCATGATCACCATCCTG
ACAAACTGCGTGTTTATGACCATGTCTAACCCACCCGCCTGGAGCAAGAATGTGGAGTACGCCTTCACCG
GCATCTATACATTTGAGTCCCTGATCAAGATCCTGTCTCGGGGCTTCTGTATCGACGACTTCACCTTCCT
GCGGGATCCATGGAACTGGCTGGACTTCATGGTCATCAGCATGGCCTACATCACCGAGTTTGTGGACCTG
GGCAATATCTCCGCCCTGAGGACATTTCGCGTGCTGCGGGCCCTGAAGACCATCACAGTGATCCCAGGCC
TGAAGACCATCGTGGGCGCCCTGATCCAGTCTGTGAAGAAGCTGAGCGACGTGATGATCCTGACAGTGTT
CTGCCTGAGCGTGTTTGCCCTGATCGGCCTGCAGCTGTTCATGGGCAACCTGAGGCAGAAGTGCGTGCGG
TGGCCTCCACCCAATGGCACCTTTCTGGAGGATCTGGGCCTGGATAACGACACACTGGTGAATTCCACCT
TTTACGACTTCATGGACGACTTCACCGGCAACTTCACAGGCAACTTCACCGGAAACTTCACATCTAATAG
CACCTTTGATTTCGAGGCCTATATCAACGACGAGGCCAATTACTATTTCCTGGAGGGCGCCCTGGATGCA
CTGCTGTGCGGCAACTCTAGCGACGCCGGCAAGTGCCCAGAGGGATACGAGTGTATGAAGGCCGGCCGGA
ACCCCAATTATGGCTACACATCCTATGATACCTTTTCTTGGGCCTTCCTGGCCCTGTTTAGGCTGATGAC
CCAGGACTACTGGGAGAATCTGTTCCAGCTGACACTGCGCGCAGCAGGCAAGACCTATATGATCTTCTTT
GTGGTGGTCATCTTCCTGGGCAGCTTTTACCTGATCAACCTGATCCTGGCCGTGGTGGCCATGGCCTATG
CCGAGCAGAATGATGCCACCATGCTGGAGGAGCAGCAGAAGGAGGAGGAGTTCCAGCAGCTGCTGGAGCA
GCTGAAGAAGCAGCAGGAGGAGCAGGAGAAGCTGCTGCAGGAGAGAACATCCTCTAGCGACAGCCTGCCA
TCCTCTGTGGCAGGCAAGGGACACGATAGCGACCTGAACTCCGATCAGGACAAGGCCAAGGATTGTAATG
GCCAGGTGGTGCCAAAGATCACACTGCAGAGGTCCCACACCGTGATCGACTTCAACCCCACCCACGAGCC
CGAGAAGCCTGATCTGAACCACCTGACAGTGGGCAATCAGGACGGACCTGGACTGGAGAAGAGGGTGGGA
AGCGCCATCTCCGTGATCTCTAACACCGTGGAGGAGCTGGAGGAGGCCCACCAGAAGTGCCCTCCATGGT
GGTACAAGTTCGCCCACACATTTCTGGTGTGGAATTGCTGTCCTCTGTGGGTGAAGCTGAAGGAGTTCGT
GAAGCTGGTGGTCATGGATCCATTTGTGGACCTGGGCATCACAATCTGTATCGTGCTGAACACCCTGTTC
ATGGCCATGGAGCACTATCCTATGACCGAGGAGTTTGAGAACGTGCTGAGCGTGGGCAATCTGGTGTTCA
CAGGCATCTTTACCGCCGAGATGGTGCTGAAGCTGATCGCCCTGGATCCATATGAGTACTTCCAGCAGGG
CTGGAACATCTTTGACAGCATCATCGTGACCCTGTCCCTGGTGGAGCTGGGACTGGCCAATGTGCAGGGC
CTGTCTGTGCTGAGAAGCTTCAGGCTGCTGCGCGTGTTTAAGCTGGCCAAGTCTTGGCCCACCCTGAACA
TGCTGATCAAGATCATCGGCAACAGCGTGGGCGCCCTGGGCAATCTGACACTGGTGCTGGCCATCATCGT
GTTTATCTTCGCCGTGGTGGGCATGCAGCTGTTCGGCAAGAGCTACATCGAGTGCGTGTGCAAGATCTCC
GTGGATTGCACCCTGCCTCGGTGGCACATGAATGACTTCTTTCACAGCTTCCTGATCGTGTTTAGAATCC
TGTGCGGCGAGTGGATCGAGACCATGTGGGATTGCATGGAGGTGGCCGGCCAGACAATGTGCCTGATCGT
GTTCATGATGGTCATGGTCATCGGCAACCTGGTGGTGCTGACTCTGTTCCTGGCCCTGCTGCTGAGCTCC
TTTAGCGCCGACTCCCTGGCAGCATCCGACGATGACGGCGAGATGAACAATCTGCAGATCGCCATCGGCC
GGATCACCAGAGGCATCGCCTTCGCCAAGGCCACACTGCTGGCCCTGCTGAGGCGCCTGTGGAAGGGCAA
GAAGGTGGCCCCCGAGGAGGAGCAGGATCCTAGCAAGAGGGACTCTAGCGTGCTGAACCACGTGGATACC
GCCCCTGAGCCAAAGTCCGGCTACCTGGACGGCATCACAGGCAAGGAGCACATCTTCATGGATGAGCTGG
ACCACATGAACTTTATCAACAATCCTAATCTGACCGTGCAGGTGCCAATCGCCTCTGAGGAGAGCGACCT
GTATGAGGAGACCTCCACACAGTCTGAGACCGAGGATACCACAAAGAACCCTCTGTCCTCTGACAATGCC
TCCGCCGTGTGCTCTACAGTGGATGACAAGCCACCTGCACCTGAAGAGGAGGAGGTGGCAGAGGTGGCAG
AGGAGTCCAACGAGCCTGAGGAGTGCTTCACCGAGGGCTGCGTGAAGCGGTTCCCATGCCTGTACGTGGA
CATCACATCTGAGAAGGGCAAGATCTGGTGGAATCTGCGGAAGACCTGTTTCAGAATCGTGGAGCACGAC
TGGTTTGAGACATTCATCGTGTTTATGATCCTGCTGAGCTCCGGCGCCCTGGCCTTTGAGGACATCTACA
TCGAGCAGCGGAAGGTGGTGAGAACCATCCTGGAGTACGCCGACAAGGTGTTCAGCTATATCTTTGTGAT
CGAGATGCTGCTGAAGTGGGTGGCCTACGGCTTCAAGGTGTACTTCACCAACGCCTGGTGCTGGCTGGAT
TTCCTGATCGTGGACGTGAGCCTGATCTCCCTGACCGCCAATTGGCTGGGCTACTCTGAGCTGGGCGCCA
TCAAGAGCCTGAGGACACTGCGCGCCCTGCGGCCCCTGAGAGCCCTGAGCAGGTTCGAGGGCATGAGGGT
GGTGGTGAACGCACTGCTGGGAGCAATCCCTTCCATCATGAATGTGCTGCTGGTGTGCCTGATCTTCTGG
CTGATCTTTTCTATCATGGGCGTGAACCTGTTCGCCGGCAAGTACTATCGGTGCGTGAATACCACAACCG
GCGAGCTGTTTGAGATCGATGTGGTGAACAATAAGTCCGACTGTATGGCCCTGCTGCACACCAACGAGGT
GAGATGGGTGAATGTGAAGGTGAACTTCGACAATGTGGGCCTGGGCTACCTGTCTCTGCTGCAGGTGGCC
ACCTTCAAGGGCTGGATGGACATCATGTACGCCGCCGTGGACAGCAGGGAGATCGAGCAGCAGCCCCAGT
ATGAGATCAACCTGTACATGTACATCTATTTCGTGATCTTTATCATCTTCGGCGCCTTCTTTACCCTGAA
TCTGTTCATCGGCGTGATCATCGATAACTTTAATCAGCAGAAGAAGAAGTTCGGCGGCAAGGACATCTTT
ATGACAGAGGAGCAGAAGAAGTACTATAACGCCATGAAGAAGCTGGGCTCCAAGAAGCCCCAGAAGCCCA
TCCCTCGCCCATCTAATAAGTTCCAGGGCAAGGTGTTTGATTTCGTGACAAAGCAGGTGTTTGACATCAC
CATCATGATCCTGATCTGCCTGAACATGGTGACAATGATGGTGGAGACCGATGACCAGAGCGAGCTGAAG
ACCTCCGTGCTGTACAAGATCAATCTGGTGTTCATCGTGATCTTTACAGGCGAGTGCGTGCTGAAGATGT
TCGCCCTGCGGTACTATTACTTTACCGTCGGATGGAACATCTTTGATTTCGTGGTGGTCATCCTGAGCAT
CCTGGGCATCGTGCTGTCTGACATCATCGAGAAGTATTTCGTGAGCCCCACCCTGTTCAGAGTGATCAGG
CTGGCAAGGATCGGAAGAGTGCTGAGGCTGATCAGGGGAGCAAAGGGAATCAGAACACTGCTGTTCGCCC
TGATGATGTCTCTGCCTGCCCTGTTTAACATCGGCCTGCTGCTGTTCCTGGTCATGTTTATCTACTCTAT
CTTCGGCATGAGCAATTTTGGCTATGTGAAGAAGGAGTCCGGCATCGATGACATCTTTAACTTCGAGACC
TTCGGCAATTCTATGATCTGCCTGTTTCAGATCACAACCAGCGCCGGATGGGATGGACTGCTGAACCCAA
TCCTGAATAGCGGCCCACCCGATTGTGACCCAGAGCTGGAGAACCCAGGATCTAGCGTGAAGGGCGACTG
CGGCAATCCCTCCATCGGCATCTTCTTTTTCTGTTCCTACATCATCATCTCTTTCCTGATCGTGGTGAAC
ATGTATATCGCCATCATCCTGGAGAACTTCAGCGTGGCCACCGAGGAGTCCTCTGAGCCACTGTGCGAGG
ATGACTTTGAGATGTTCTACGAGACATGGGAGAAGTTCGATCCCGACGCCACACAGTTTATCGCCTATTC
TACCCTGAGCGATTTCGTGGACACACTGCAGGAGCCCCTGAAGATCCCCAAGCCTAACAAGATCAAGCTG
ATCACCATGGACCTGCCTATGGTGGCCGGCGATAAGATCCACTGCCTGGACATCCTGTTCGCCCTGACCA
AGGAGGTGCTGGGCGATAGCGGCGAGATGGACGCCCTGAAGGCCACAATGGAGGAGAAGTTTATGGCCGC
CAATCCCTCCAAGGTGTCTTACGAGCCTATCACAACCACACTGAAGAGGAAGCACGAGGAGGTGTGCGCA
ACCAAGATCCAGAGGGCCTTCCGGCGGTACCTGCTGCGGCGGAGCGTGAAGCAGGCATCCTACATGTATA
GACACTCCCAGGATACCCTGGGAGAGGACGCACCAGAGAAGGAGGGACTGATCGCAACAAAGATGCAGGA
GATCTACGGCAACACCGGCACAGATGTGGAGACCGCACCCGCCCTGGGACTGGAGCCAATCCCCAGCTCC
GAGACACCTCAGGACGCCCCCGAGGAGGCTCAGGCTTGGAATAAGGAGAGGGTGGTGAAAGAGAGTCTGG
TGTAGGATATCCAGCACAGTGGCGGCCGCTCGAGTCTAGAGGGCCCGTTTAAACCCGCTGATCAGCCTCG
ACTGTGCCTTCTAGTTGCCAGCCATCTGTTGTTTGCCCCTCCCCCGTGCCTTCCTTGACCCTGGAAGGTG
CCACTCCCACTGTCCTTTCCTAATAAAATGAGGAAATTGCATCGCATTGTCTGAGTAGGTGTCATTCTAT
TCTGGGGGGTGGGGTGGGGCAGGACAGCAAGGGGGAGGATTGGGAAGACAATAGCAGGCATGCTGGGGAT
GCGGTGGGCTCTATGGCTTCTGAGGCGGAAAGAACCAGCTGGGGCTCTAGGGGGTATCCCC
[124 nt withheld, positions 6782-6905]
C
[91 nt withheld, positions 6907-6997]
A
[49 nt withheld, positions 6999-7047]
CCTTTGACGTTGGAGTCCACGTTCTTT
[37 nt withheld, positions 7075-7111]
ACCCTATCTCGGTCTATTCTTTTGATTTATAAGGGATTTTGCCGATTTCGGCCTATTGGTTAAAAAATGA
GCTGATTTAACAAAAATTTAACGCGAATTAATTCTGTGGAATGTGTGTCAGTTAGGGTGTGGAAAGTCCC
CAGGCTCCCCAGCAGGCAGAAGTATGCAAAGCATGCATCTCAATTAGTCAGCAACCAGGTGTGGAAAGTC
CCCAGGCTCCCCAGCAGGCAGAAGTATGCAAAGCATGCATCTCAATTAGTCAGCAACCATAGTCCCGCCC
CTAACTCCGCCCATCCCGCCCCTAACTCCGCCCAGTTCCGCCCATTCTCCGCCCCATGGCTGACTAATTT
TTTTTATTTATGCAGAGGCCGAGGCCGCCTCTGCCTCTGAGCTATTCCAGAAGTAGTGAGGAGGCTTTTT
TGGAGGCCTAGGCTTTTGCAAAAAGCTCCCGGGAGCTTGTATATCCATTTTCGGATCTGATCAAGAGACA
GGATGAGGATCGTTTCGCATGATTGAACAAGATGGATTGCACGCAGGTTCTCCGGCCGCTTGGGTGGAGA
GGCTATTCGGCTATGACTGGGCACAACAGACAATCGGCTGCTCTGATGCCGCCGTGTTCCGGCTGTCAGC
GCAGGGGCGCCCGGTTCTTTTTGTCAAGACCGACCTGTCCGGTGCCCTGAATGAACTGCAGGACGAGGCA
GCGCGGCTATCGTGGCTGGCCACGACGGGCGTTCCTTGCGCAGCTGTGCTCGACGTTGTCACTGAAGCGG
GAAGGGACTGGCTGCTATTGGGCGAAGTGCCGGGGCAGGATCTCCTGTCATCTCACCTTGCTCCTGCCGA
GAAAGTATCCATCATGGCTGATGCAATGCGGCGGCTGCATACGCTTGATCCGGCTACCTGCCCATTCGAC
CACCAAGCGAAACATCGCATCGAGCGAGCACGTACTCGGATGGAAGCCGGTCTTGTCGATCAGGATGATC
TGGACGAAGAGCATCAGGGGCTCGCGCCAGCCGAACTGTTCGCCAGGCTCAAGGCGCGCATGCCCGACGG
CGAGGATCTCGTCGTGACCCATGGCGATGCCTGCTTGCCGAATATCATGGTGGAAAATGGCCGCTTTTCT
GGATTCATCGACTGTGGCCGGCTGGGTGTGGCGGACCGCTATCAGGACATAGCGTTGGCTACCCGTGATA
TTGCTGAAGAGCTTGGCGGCGAATGGGCTGACCGCTTCCTCGTGCTTTACGGTATCGCCGCTCCCGATTC
GCAGCGCATCGCCTTCTATCGCCTTCTTGACGAGTTCTTCTGAGCGGGACTCTGGGGTTCGAAATGACCG
ACCAAGCGACGCCCAACCTGCCATCACGAGATTTCGATTCCACCGCCGCCTTCTATGAAAGGTTGGGCTT
CGGAATCGTTTTCCGGGACGCCGGCTGGATGATCCTCCAGCGCGGGGATCTCATGCTGGAGTTCTTCGCC
CACCCCAACTTGTTTATTGCAGCTTATAATGGTTACAAATAAAGCAATAGCATCACAAATTTCACAAATA
AAGCATTTTTTTCACTGCATTCTAGTTGTGGTTTGTCCAAACTCATCAATGTATCTTATCATGTCTGTAT
ACCGTCGACCTCTAGCTAGAGCTTGGCGTAATCATGGTCATAGCTGTTTCCTGTGTGAAATTGTTATCCG
CTCACAATTCCACACAACATACGAGCCGGAAGCATAAAGTGTAAAGCCTGGGGTGCCTAATGAGTGAGCT
AACTCACATTAATTGCGTTGCGCTCACTGCCCGCTTTCCAGTCGGGAAACCTGTCGTGCCAGCTGCATTA
ATGAATCGGCCAACGCGCGGGGAGAGGCGGTTTGCGTATTGGGCGCTCTTCCGCTTCCTCGCTCACTGAC
TCGCTGCGCTCGGTCGTTCGGCTGCGGCGAGCGGTATCAGCTCACTCAAAGGCGGTAATACGGTTATCCA
CAGAATCAGGGGATAACGCAGGAAAGAACATGTGAGCAAAAGGCCAGCAAAAGGCCAGGAACCGTAAAAA
GGCCGCGTTGCTGGCGTTTTTCCATAGGCTCCGCCCCCCTGACGAGCATCACAAAAATCGACGCTCAAGT
CAGAGGTGGCGAAACCCGACAGGACTATAAAGATACCAGGCGTTTCCCCCTGGAAGCTCCCTCGTGCGCT
CTCCTGTTCCGACCCTGCCGCTTACCGGATACCTGTCCGCCTTTCTCCCTTCGGGAAGCGTGGCGCTTTC
TCATAGCTCACGCTGTAGGTATCTCAGTTCGGTGTAGGTCGTTCGCTCCAAGCTGGGCTGTGTGCACGAA
CCCCCCGTTCAGCCCGACCGCTGCGCCTTATCCGGTAACTATCGTCTTGAGTCCAACCCGGTAAGACACG
ACTTATCGCCACTGGCAGCAGCCACTGGTAACAGGATTAGCAGAGCGAGGTATGTAGGCGGTGCTACAGA
GTTCTTGAAGTGGTGGCCTAACTACGGCTACACTAGAAGAACAGTATTTGGTATCTGCGCTCTGCTGAAG
CCAGTTACCTTCGGAAAAAGAGTTGGTAGCTCTTGATCCGGCAAACAAACCACCGCTGGTAGCGGTGGTT
TTTTTGTTTGCAAGCAGCAGATTACGCGCAGAAAAAAAGGATCTCAAGAAGATCCTTTGATCTTTTCTAC
GGGGTCTGACGCTCAGTGGAACGAAAACTCACGTTAAGGGATTTTGGTCATGAGATTATCAAAAAGGATC
TTCACCTAGATCCTTTTAAATTAAAAATGAAGTTTTAAATCAATCTAAAGTATATATGAGTAAACTTGGT
CTGACAGTTACCAATGCTTAATCAGTGAGGCACCTATCTCAGCGATCTGTCTATTTCGTTCATCCATAGT
TGCCTGACTCCCCGTCGTGTAGATAACTACGATACGGGAGGGCTTACCATCTGGCCCCAGTGCTGCAATG
ATACCGCGAGACCCACGCTCACCGGCTCCAGATTTATCAGCAATAAACCAGCCAGCCGGAAGGGCCGAGC
GCAGAAGTGGTCCTGCAACTTTATCCGCCTCCATCCAGTCTATTAATTGTTGCCGGGAAGCTAGAGTAAG
TAGTTCGCCAGTTAATAGTTTGCGCAACGTTGTTGCCATTGCTACAGGCATCGTGGTGTCACGCTCGTCG
TTTGGTATGGCTTCATTCAGCTCCGGTTCCCAACGATCAAGGCGAGTTACATGATCCCCCATGTTGTGCA
AAAAAGCGGTTAGCTCCTTCGGTCCTCCGATCGTTGTCAGAAGTAAGTTGGCCGCAGTGTTATCACTCAT
GGTTATGGCAGCACTGCATAATTCTCTTACTGTCATGCCATCCGTAAGATGCTTTTCTGTGACTGGTGAG
TACTCAACCAAGTCATTCTGAGAATAGTGTATGCGGCGACCGAGTTGCTCTTGCCCGGCGTCAATACGGG
ATAATACCGCGCCACATAGCAGAACTTTAAAAGTGCTCATCATTGGAAAACGTTCTTCGGGGCGAAAACT
CTCAAGGATCTTACCGCTGTTGAGATCCAGTTCGATGTAACCCACTCGTGCACCCAACTGATCTTCAGCA
TCTTTTACTTTCACCAGCGTTTCTGGGTGAGCAAAAACAGGAAGGCAAAATGCCGCAAAAAAGGGAATAA
GGGCGACACGGAAATGTTGAATACTCATACTCTTCCTTTTTCAATATTATTGAAGCATTTATCAGGGTTA
TTGTCTCATGAGCGGATACATATTTGAATGTATTTAGAAAAATAAACAAATAGGGGTTCCGCGCACATTT
CCCCGAAAAGTGCCACCTGACGTC
Features (pLannotate 1.2.2; 20 found; start..end, strand, type, name):
     28..80      -  misc_feature   bom (fragment): basis of mobility region from pBR322
    235..614     +  enhancer       CMV enhancer: human cytomegalovirus immediate early enhancer
    615..818     +  promoter       CMV promoter: human cytomegalovirus (CMV) immediate early promoter
    814..847     +  LTR            5' LTR (truncated) (fragment): truncated 5' long terminal repeat (LTR) from HIV-1
    863..881     +  promoter       T7 promoter: promoter for bacteriophage T7 RNA polymerase
    923..6442    +  CDS            Scn4a: SCN4A_RAT - Experimental evidence at protein level: Swiss-Prot protein existence level 1. PPore-forming subunit of a voltage-gated sodium channel complex through which Na(+) ions pass in accordance with their electrochemical gradient (PubMed:2559760, PubMed:16303569, PubMed:28012039). Alternates between resting, activated and inactivated states (PubMed:28012039). Required for normal muscle fiber excitability, normal muscle contraction and relaxation cycles, and constant muscle strength in the presence of fluctuating K(+) levels (By similarity). From Rattus norvegicus (Rat).
   6512..6736    +  polyA_signal   bGH poly(A) signal: bovine growth hormone polyadenylation signal
   6740..6761    +  promoter       SV40 promoter (fragment): SV40 enhancer and early promoter
   6782..7210    +  rep_origin     f1 ori (sequence partly withheld): f1 bacteriophage origin of replication; arrow indicates direction of (+) strand synthesis
   7224..7553    +  promoter       SV40 promoter: SV40 enhancer and early promoter
   7620..8411    +  CDS            neo: KKA2_KLEPN - Also known as kan, nptII. Experimental evidence at protein level: Swiss-Prot protein existence level 1. Resistance to kanamycin, neomycin, paromomycin, ribostamycin, butirosin and gentamicin B. From Klebsiella pneumoniae.
   8435..8593    +  CDS            ble (fragment): BLE_KLEPN - Experimental evidence at protein level: Swiss-Prot protein existence level 1. Binding protein with a strong affinity to the bleomycin family of antibiotics. Binds to CL990; an antimitotic-antibiotic compound. From Klebsiella pneumoniae.
   8588..8709    +  polyA_signal   SV40 poly(A) signal: SV40 polyadenylation signal
   8780..8802    -  protein_bind   lac operator (fragment): The lac repressor binds to the lac operator to inhibit transcription in E. coli. This inhibition can be relieved by adding lactose or isopropyl-β-D-thiogalactopyranoside (IPTG). lac repressor encoded by lacI
   8806..8836    -  promoter       lac promoter: promoter for the E. coli lac operon
   8851..8872    -  protein_bind   CAP binding site: CAP binding activates transcription in the presence of cAMP. E. coli catabolite activator protein
   8885..8977    -  CDS            lacI (fragment): lac repressor; lacI; The lac repressor binds to the lac operator to inhibit transcription in E. coli. This inhibition can be relieved by adding lactose or isopropyl-β-D-thiogalactopyranoside (IPTG).
   9160..9748    -  rep_origin     ori: high-copy-number ColE1/pMB1/pBR322/pUC origin of replication
   9919..10779   -  CDS            AmpR: β-lactamase; bla; confers resistance to ampicillin, carbenicillin, and related antibiotics
  10780..10884   -  promoter       AmpR promoter: bla
