[The description below was written by a language model from this plasmid's Addgene catalogue record and pLannotate feature annotations shown in this document.]
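Description:
Pum NaV1.4-N830T is a mammalian expression plasmid built on the pCDNA3.1 backbone that carries the skeletal-muscle-type voltage-gated sodium channel NaV1.4 from the poisonous bird Pitohui uropygialis meridionalis, bearing an N830T point mutation. The roughly 5.5 kb open reading frame, which automated annotation recognised by its homology to rat Scn4a (the pore-forming alpha subunit), was inserted between AflII and EcoRV sites. It sits downstream of the human cytomegalovirus immediate-early enhancer and promoter and is followed by the bovine growth hormone polyadenylation signal, giving strong constitutive expression in transfected mammalian cells. A T7 promoter lies between the CMV promoter and the coding sequence. It allows in vitro transcription of channel RNA, which fits the stated purpose of expression in oocytes as well as in mammalian cells. No epitope tags or reporters are annotated.

The remainder of the 10.9 kb plasmid is standard backbone. A high-copy ColE1/pUC-type origin and a β-lactamase gene with its own promoter support propagation and ampicillin selection in E. coli, and an f1 origin is also present. An SV40 early promoter drives a neomycin phosphotransferase gene terminated by the SV40 poly(A) signal, which could be used to select stable mammalian lines with G418. Short annotated fragments such as a truncated HIV-1 LTR, ble, lacI and lac promoter elements are most likely backbone remnants or homology hits rather than functional parts. The associated publication examines whether toxin resistance in poison birds and frogs arises from sodium channel mutations, so this mutant is presumably meant for functional testing of the substitution's effect on the channel, although the record does not describe specific experiments.
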