Addgene plasmid #200285: Pum NaV1.4-N830T
Purpose: Expression in mammalian cells or oocytes
Depositing lab: Dan Minor. Depositing organization: University of California, San Francisco (UCSF). Publication: Evidence that toxin resistance in poison birds and frogs is not rooted in sodium channel mutations and may rely on "toxin sponge" proteins. Abderemane-Ali F, Rossen ND, Kobiela ME, Craig RA, Garrison CE, Chen Z, Colleran CM, O'Connell LA, Du Bois J, Dumbacher JP, Minor DL. J Gen Physiol. 2021 Sep 6;153(9):e202112872. doi: 10.1085/jgp.202112872. Epub 2021 Aug 5. PubMed 34351379.
Backbone
  Vector backbone: pCDNA3.1
  Vector type: Mammalian Expression
Growth in bacteria
  Bacterial resistance: Ampicillin, 100 μg/mL
  Growth temperature: 37°C
  Growth strain: DH5alpha
  Copy number: High Copy
Gene/Insert
  Gene/Insert name: Pitohui uropygialis meridionalis NaV1.4
  Species: Pitohui uropygialis meridionalis
  Mutation: N830T
  GenBank ID: MZ545383.1
  Promoter: CMV and T7
  Cloning method: Restriction Enzyme; 5′ cloning site AflII (unknown if destroyed); 3′ cloning site EcoRV (unknown if destroyed)
  Sequencing primers: 5′ CMV forward; 3′ bgh reverse
Terms and licenses: Academic/Nonprofit Terms; Industry Terms: Not Available to Industry
How to cite: Pum NaV1.4-N830T was a gift from Dan Minor (Addgene plasmid # 200285 ; http://n2t.net/addgene:200285 ; RRID:Addgene_200285)
